Addgene plasmid #84910: pcDNA3.2 YFP
Purpose: expression of YFP in mammalian cells
Depositing lab: Aaron Gitler. Publication: Ataxin-2 intermediate-length polyglutamine expansions are associated with increased risk for ALS. Elden AC, Kim HJ, Hart MP, Chen-Plotkin AS, Johnson BS, Fang X, Armakola M, Geser F, Greene R, Lu MM, Padmanabhan A, Clay-Falcone D, McCluskey L, Elman L, Juhr D, Gruber PJ, Rub U, Auburger G, Trojanowski JQ, Lee VM, Van Deerlin VM, Bonini NM, Gitler AD. Nature. 2010 Aug 26;466(7310):1069-75. doi: 10.1038/nature09320. PubMed 20740007.
Backbone
  Vector backbone: pcDNA3.2 DEST
  Vector type: Mammalian Expression
Growth in bacteria
  Bacterial resistance: Ampicillin, 100 μg/mL
  Growth temperature: 37°C
  Growth strain: DH5alpha
  Copy number: Unknown
Gene/Insert
  Gene/Insert name: YFP
  Promoter: CMV
  Cloning method: Gateway Cloning
  Sequencing primers: 5′ CMV-F; 3′ TK-pA-R
Terms and licenses: Academic/Nonprofit Terms; Industry Terms: Not Available to Industry
How to cite: pcDNA3.2 YFP was a gift from Aaron Gitler (Addgene plasmid # 84910 ; http://n2t.net/addgene:84910 ; RRID:Addgene_84910)
