[The description below was written by a language model from this plasmid's Addgene catalogue record and pLannotate feature annotations shown in this document.]
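Description:
pcDNA3.2 YFP is a mammalian expression plasmid of about 6.2 kb, made by Gateway recombination of a yellow fluorescent protein coding sequence into the pcDNA3.2 DEST destination vector. It is propagated in E. coli through a high-copy ColE1/pUC-type origin and selected with ampicillin via the β-lactamase gene and its native promoter. An f1 phage origin is also present, which in principle allows single-stranded DNA production. For selection in mammalian cells, the backbone carries a neomycin phosphotransferase gene driven by the SV40 enhancer/early promoter and terminated by an SV40 polyadenylation signal, the standard arrangement for G418 selection of stable transfectants.

The expression cassette uses the human cytomegalovirus immediate-early enhancer and promoter for strong constitutive transcription, followed by a T7 promoter that can support in vitro transcription. The insert, annotated as EYFP (an Aequorea victoria-derived green/yellow fluorescent protein), lies between the attB1 and attB2 sites left by the Gateway reaction. Downstream of attB2 are a vector-encoded V5 epitope tag and the HSV thymidine kinase polyadenylation signal. The record does not say whether the YFP reading frame continues into the V5 tag or ends at its own stop codon. Several short annotated fragments (a truncated HIV-1 LTR match, bGH poly(A), ble, lacI, bom) are probably backbone remnants or partial sequence matches rather than functional elements.

The stated purpose is expression of YFP in mammalian cells. A plasmid like this would typically serve as a fluorescent-protein-only control or transfection marker alongside related Gateway constructs, though the record does not describe that use explicitly.
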