Features (pLannotate 1.2.2; 23 found; start..end, strand, type, name):
     42..421     +  enhancer       CMV enhancer: human cytomegalovirus immediate early enhancer
    422..625     +  promoter       CMV promoter: human cytomegalovirus (CMV) immediate early promoter
    621..654     +  LTR            5' LTR (truncated) (fragment): truncated 5' long terminal repeat (LTR) from HIV-1
    670..688     +  promoter       T7 promoter: promoter for bacteriophage T7 RNA polymerase
    718..742     +  protein_bind   attB1: mutant version of attB; recombination site for the Gateway® BP reaction BP Clonase™
    760..1476    +  CDS            EYFP: EYFP is a basic (constitutively fluorescent) green/yellow fluorescent protein published in 1996, derived from Aequorea victoria. It is reported to be a very rapidly-maturing weak dimer with high acid sensitivity.
   1490..1514    -  protein_bind   attB2: mutant version of attB; recombination site for the Gateway® BP reaction BP Clonase™
   1540..1581    +  CDS            V5 tag: epitope tag from simian virus 5
   1665..1713    +  polyA_signal   HSV TK poly(A) signal: herpes simplex virus thymidine kinase polyadenylation signal (Cole and Stacy, 1985)
   1804..1820    -  polyA_signal   bGH poly(A) signal (fragment): bovine growth hormone polyadenylation signal
   1915..2343    +  rep_origin     f1 ori (sequence partly withheld): f1 bacteriophage origin of replication; arrow indicates direction of (+) strand synthesis
   2357..2686    +  promoter       SV40 promoter: SV40 enhancer and early promoter
   2753..3544    +  CDS            neo: KKA2_KLEPN - Also known as kan, nptII. Experimental evidence at protein level: Swiss-Prot protein existence level 1. Resistance to kanamycin, neomycin, paromomycin, ribostamycin, butirosin and gentamicin B. From Klebsiella pneumoniae.
   3570..3728    +  CDS            ble (fragment): BLE_KLEPN - Experimental evidence at protein level: Swiss-Prot protein existence level 1. Binding protein with a strong affinity to the bleomycin family of antibiotics. Binds to CL990; an antimitotic-antibiotic compound. From Klebsiella pneumoniae.
   3723..3844    +  polyA_signal   SV40 poly(A) signal: SV40 polyadenylation signal
   3917..3933    -  protein_bind   lac operator: The lac repressor binds to the lac operator to inhibit transcription in E. coli. This inhibition can be relieved by adding lactose or isopropyl-β-D-thiogalactopyranoside (IPTG). lac repressor encoded by lacI
   3941..3971    -  promoter       lac promoter: promoter for the E. coli lac operon
   3986..4007    -  protein_bind   CAP binding site: CAP binding activates transcription in the presence of cAMP. E. coli catabolite activator protein
   4020..4112    -  CDS            lacI (fragment): lac repressor; lacI; The lac repressor binds to the lac operator to inhibit transcription in E. coli. This inhibition can be relieved by adding lactose or isopropyl-β-D-thiogalactopyranoside (IPTG).
   4295..4883    -  rep_origin     ori: high-copy-number ColE1/pMB1/pBR322/pUC origin of replication
   5054..5914    -  CDS            AmpR: β-lactamase; bla; confers resistance to ampicillin, carbenicillin, and related antibiotics
   5915..6019    -  promoter       AmpR promoter: bla
   6078..6130    -  misc_feature   bom (fragment): basis of mobility region from pBR322
>Addgene plasmid #84910 | pcDNA3.2 YFP | addgene full sequence | sequence record 257070 | Addgene NGS Result
TTTTGCGCTGCTTCGCGATGTACGGGCCAGATATACGCGTTGACATTGATTATTGACTAGTTATTAATAG
TAATCAATTACGGGGTCATTAGTTCATAGCCCATATATGGAGTTCCGCGTTACATAACTTACGGTAAATG
GCCCGCCTGGCTGACCGCCCAACGACCCCCGCCCATTGACGTCAATAATGACGTATGTTCCCATAGTAAC
GCCAATAGGGACTTTCCATTGACGTCAATGGGTGGAGTATTTACGGTAAACTGCCCACTTGGCAGTACAT
CAAGTGTATCATATGCCAAGTACGCCCCCTATTGACGTCAATGACGGTAAATGGCCCGCCTGGCATTATG
CCCAGTACATGACCTTATGGGACTTTCCTACTTGGCAGTACATCTACGTATTAGTCATCGCTATTACCAT
GGTGATGCGGTTTTGGCAGTACATCAATGGGCGTGGATAGCGGTTTGACTCACGGGGATTTCCAAGTCTC
CACCCCATTGACGTCAATGGGAGTTTGTTTTGGCACCAAAATCAACGGGACTTTCCAAAATGTCGTAACA
ACTCCGCCCCATTGACGCAAATGGGCGGTAGGCGTGTACGGTGGGAGGTCTATATAAGCAGAGCTCTCTG
GCTAACTAGAGAACCCACTGCTTACTGGCTTATCGAAATTAATACGACTCACTATAGGGAGACCCAAGCT
GGCTAGTTAAGCTATCAACAAGTTTGTACAAAAAAGCAGGCTTCGAAGGAGATAACAAAATGGTGAGCAA
GGGCGAGGAGCTGTTCACCGGGGTGGTGCCCATCCTGGTCGAGCTGGACGGCGACGTAAACGGCCACAAG
TTCAGCGTGTCCGGCGAGGGCGAGGGCGATGCCACCTACGGCAAGCTGACCCTGAAGTTCATCTGCACCA
CCGGCAAGCTGCCCGTGCCCTGGCCCACCCTCGTGACCACCTTCGGCTACGGCCTGCAGTGCTTCGCCCG
CTACCCCGACCACATGAAGCAGCACGACTTCTTCAAGTCCGCCATGCCCGAAGGCTACGTCCAGGAGCGC
ACCATCTTCTTCAAGGACGACGGCAACTACAAGACCCGCGCCGAGGTGAAGTTCGAGGGCGACACCCTGG
TGAACCGCATCGAGCTGAAGGGCATCGACTTCAAGGAGGACGGCAACATCCTGGGGCACAAGCTGGAGTA
CAACTACAACAGCCACAACGTCTATATCATGGCCGACAAGCAGAAGAACGGCATCAAGGTGAACTTCAAG
ATCCGCCACAACATCGAGGACGGCAGCGTGCAGCTCGCCGACCACTACCAGCAGAACACCCCCATCGGCG
ACGGCCCCGTGCTGCTGCCCGACAACCACTACCTGAGCTACCAGTCCGCCCTGAGCAAAGACCCCAACGA
GAAGCGCGATCACATGGTCCTGCTGGAGTTCGTGACCGCCGCCGGGATCACTCTCGGCATGGACGAGCTG
TACAAGAGATCTATCTAGGACCCAGCTTTCTTGTACAAAGTGGTTGATCTAGAGGGCCCGCGGTTCGAAG
GTAAGCCTATCCCTAACCCTCTCCTCGGTCTCGATTCTACGCGTACCGGTTAGTAATGAGTTTAAACGGG
GGAGGCTAACTGAAACACGGAAGGAGACAATACCGGAAGGAACCCGCGCTATGACGGCAATAAAAAGACA
GAATAAAACGCACGGGTGTTGGGTCGTTTGTTCATAAACGCGGGGTTCGGTCCCAGGGCTGGCACTCTGT
CGATACCCCACCGAGACCCCATTGGGGCCAATACGCCCGCGTTTCTTCCTTTTCCCCACCCCACCCCCCA
AGTTCGGGTGAAGGCCCAGGGCTCGCAGCCAACGTCGGGGCGGCAGGCCCTGCCATAGCAGATCTGCGCA
GCTGGGGCTCTAGGGGGTATCCCC
[124 nt withheld, positions 1915-2038]
C
[91 nt withheld, positions 2040-2130]
A
[49 nt withheld, positions 2132-2180]
CCTTTGACGTTGGAGTCCACGTTCTTT
[37 nt withheld, positions 2208-2244]
ACCCTATCTCGGTCTATTCTTTTGATTTATAAGGGATTTTGCCGATTTCGGCCTATTGGTTAAAAAATGA
GCTGATTTAACAAAAATTTAACGCGAATTAATTCTGTGGAATGTGTGTCAGTTAGGGTGTGGAAAGTCCC
CAGGCTCCCCAGCAGGCAGAAGTATGCAAAGCATGCATCTCAATTAGTCAGCAACCAGGTGTGGAAAGTC
CCCAGGCTCCCCAGCAGGCAGAAGTATGCAAAGCATGCATCTCAATTAGTCAGCAACCATAGTCCCGCCC
CTAACTCCGCCCATCCCGCCCCTAACTCCGCCCAGTTCCGCCCATTCTCCGCCCCATGGCTGACTAATTT
TTTTTATTTATGCAGAGGCCGAGGCCGCCTCTGCCTCTGAGCTATTCCAGAAGTAGTGAGGAGGCTTTTT
TGGAGGCCTAGGCTTTTGCAAAAAGCTCCCGGGAGCTTGTATATCCATTTTCGGATCTGATCAAGAGACA
GGATGAGGATCGTTTCGCATGATTGAACAAGATGGATTGCACGCAGGTTCTCCGGCCGCTTGGGTGGAGA
GGCTATTCGGCTATGACTGGGCACAACAGACAATCGGCTGCTCTGATGCCGCCGTGTTCCGGCTGTCAGC
GCAGGGGCGCCCGGTTCTTTTTGTCAAGACCGACCTGTCCGGTGCCCTGAATGAACTGCAGGACGAGGCA
GCGCGGCTATCGTGGCTGGCCACGACGGGCGTTCCTTGCGCAGCTGTGCTCGACGTTGTCACTGAAGCGG
GAAGGGACTGGCTGCTATTGGGCGAAGTGCCGGGGCAGGATCTCCTGTCATCTCACCTTGCTCCTGCCGA
GAAAGTATCCATCATGGCTGATGCAATGCGGCGGCTGCATACGCTTGATCCGGCTACCTGCCCATTCGAC
CACCAAGCGAAACATCGCATCGAGCGAGCACGTACTCGGATGGAAGCCGGTCTTGTCGATCAGGATGATC
TGGACGAAGAGCATCAGGGGCTCGCGCCAGCCGAACTGTTCGCCAGGCTCAAGGCGCGCATGCCCGACGG
CGAGGATCTCGTCGTGACCCATGGCGATGCCTGCTTGCCGAATATCATGGTGGAAAATGGCCGCTTTTCT
GGATTCATCGACTGTGGCCGGCTGGGTGTGGCGGACCGCTATCAGGACATAGCGTTGGCTACCCGTGATA
TTGCTGAAGAGCTTGGCGGCGAATGGGCTGACCGCTTCCTCGTGCTTTACGGTATCGCCGCTCCCGATTC
GCAGCGCATCGCCTTCTATCGCCTTCTTGACGAGTTCTTCTGAGCGGGACTCTGGGGTTCGCGAAATGAC
CGACCAAGCGACGCCCAACCTGCCATCACGAGATTTCGATTCCACCGCCGCCTTCTATGAAAGGTTGGGC
TTCGGAATCGTTTTCCGGGACGCCGGCTGGATGATCCTCCAGCGCGGGGATCTCATGCTGGAGTTCTTCG
CCCACCCCAACTTGTTTATTGCAGCTTATAATGGTTACAAATAAAGCAATAGCATCACAAATTTCACAAA
TAAAGCATTTTTTTCACTGCATTCTAGTTGTGGTTTGTCCAAACTCATCAATGTATCTTATCATGTCTGT
ATACCGTCGACCTCTAGCTAGAGCTTGGCGTAATCATGGTCATAGCTGTTTCCTGTGTGAAATTGTTATC
CGCTCACAATTCCACACAACATACGAGCCGGAAGCATAAAGTGTAAAGCCTGGGGTGCCTAATGAGTGAG
CTAACTCACATTAATTGCGTTGCGCTCACTGCCCGCTTTCCAGTCGGGAAACCTGTCGTGCCAGCTGCAT
TAATGAATCGGCCAACGCGCGGGGAGAGGCGGTTTGCGTATTGGGCGCTCTTCCGCTTCCTCGCTCACTG
ACTCGCTGCGCTCGGTCGTTCGGCTGCGGCGAGCGGTATCAGCTCACTCAAAGGCGGTAATACGGTTATC
CACAGAATCAGGGGATAACGCAGGAAAGAACATGTGAGCAAAAGGCCAGCAAAAGGCCAGGAACCGTAAA
AAGGCCGCGTTGCTGGCGTTTTTCCATAGGCTCCGCCCCCCTGACGAGCATCACAAAAATCGACGCTCAA
GTCAGAGGTGGCGAAACCCGACAGGACTATAAAGATACCAGGCGTTTCCCCCTGGAAGCTCCCTCGTGCG
CTCTCCTGTTCCGACCCTGCCGCTTACCGGATACCTGTCCGCCTTTCTCCCTTCGGGAAGCGTGGCGCTT
TCTCATAGCTCACGCTGTAGGTATCTCAGTTCGGTGTAGGTCGTTCGCTCCAAGCTGGGCTGTGTGCACG
AACCCCCCGTTCAGCCCGACCGCTGCGCCTTATCCGGTAACTATCGTCTTGAGTCCAACCCGGTAAGACA
CGACTTATCGCCACTGGCAGCAGCCACTGGTAACAGGATTAGCAGAGCGAGGTATGTAGGCGGTGCTACA
GAGTTCTTGAAGTGGTGGCCTAACTACGGCTACACTAGAAGAACAGTATTTGGTATCTGCGCTCTGCTGA
AGCCAGTTACCTTCGGAAAAAGAGTTGGTAGCTCTTGATCCGGCAAACAAACCACCGCTGGTAGCGGTGG
TTTTTTTGTTTGCAAGCAGCAGATTACGCGCAGAAAAAAAGGATCTCAAGAAGATCCTTTGATCTTTTCT
ACGGGGTCTGACGCTCAGTGGAACGAAAACTCACGTTAAGGGATTTTGGTCATGAGATTATCAAAAAGGA
TCTTCACCTAGATCCTTTTAAATTAAAAATGAAGTTTTAAATCAATCTAAAGTATATATGAGTAAACTTG
GTCTGACAGTTACCAATGCTTAATCAGTGAGGCACCTATCTCAGCGATCTGTCTATTTCGTTCATCCATA
GTTGCCTGACTCCCCGTCGTGTAGATAACTACGATACGGGAGGGCTTACCATCTGGCCCCAGTGCTGCAA
TGATACCGCGAGACCCACGCTCACCGGCTCCAGATTTATCAGCAATAAACCAGCCAGCCGGAAGGGCCGA
GCGCAGAAGTGGTCCTGCAACTTTATCCGCCTCCATCCAGTCTATTAATTGTTGCCGGGAAGCTAGAGTA
AGTAGTTCGCCAGTTAATAGTTTGCGCAACGTTGTTGCCATTGCTACAGGCATCGTGGTGTCACGCTCGT
CGTTTGGTATGGCTTCATTCAGCTCCGGTTCCCAACGATCAAGGCGAGTTACATGATCCCCCATGTTGTG
CAAAAAAGCGGTTAGCTCCTTCGGTCCTCCGATCGTTGTCAGAAGTAAGTTGGCCGCAGTGTTATCACTC
ATGGTTATGGCAGCACTGCATAATTCTCTTACTGTCATGCCATCCGTAAGATGCTTTTCTGTGACTGGTG
AGTACTCAACCAAGTCATTCTGAGAATAGTGTATGCGGCGACCGAGTTGCTCTTGCCCGGCGTCAATACG
GGATAATACCGCGCCACATAGCAGAACTTTAAAAGTGCTCATCATTGGAAAACGTTCTTCGGGGCGAAAA
CTCTCAAGGATCTTACCGCTGTTGAGATCCAGTTCGATGTAACCCACTCGTGCACCCAACTGATCTTCAG
CATCTTTTACTTTCACCAGCGTTTCTGGGTGAGCAAAAACAGGAAGGCAAAATGCCGCAAAAAAGGGAAT
AAGGGCGACACGGAAATGTTGAATACTCATACTCTTCCTTTTTCAATATTATTGAAGCATTTATCAGGGT
TATTGTCTCATGAGCGGATACATATTTGAATGTATTTAGAAAAATAAACAAATAGGGGTTCCGCGCACAT
TTCCCCGAAAAGTGCCACCTGACGTCGACGGATCGGGAGATCTCCCGATCCCCTATGGTGCACTCTCAGT
ACAATCTGCTCTGATGCCGCATAGTTAAGCCAGTATCTGCTCCCTGCTTGTGTGTTGGAGGTCGCTGAGT
AGTGCGCGAGCAAAATTTAAGCTACAACAAGGCAAGGCTTGACCGACAATTGCATGAAGAATCTGCTTAG
GGTTAGGCG
