>Addgene plasmid #84910 | pcDNA3.2 YFP | addgene partial sequence | sequence record 166794 | CMV-F 5'-CGCAAATGGGCGGTAGGCGTG-3'
AGCAGAGCTCTCTGGCTAACTAGAGAACCCACTGCTTACTGGCTTATCGAAATTAATACGACTCACTATA
GGGAGACCCAAGCTGGCTAGTTAAGCTATCAACAAGTTTGTACAAAAAAGCAGGCTTCGAAGGAGATAAC
AAAATGGTGAGCAAGGGCGAGGAGCTGTTCACCGGGGTGGTGCCCATCCTGGTCGAGCTGGACGGCGACG
TAAACGGCCACAAGTTCAGCGTGTCCGGCGAGGGCGAGGGCGATGCCACCTACGGCAAGCTGACCCTGAA
GTTCATCTGCACCACCGGCAAGCTGCCCGTGCCCTGGCCCACCCTCGTGACCACCTTCGGCTACGGCCTG
CAGTGCTTCGCCCGCTACCCCGACCACATGAAGCAGCACGACTTCTTCAAGTCCGCCATGCCCGAAGGCT
ACGTCCAGGAGCGCACCATCTTCTTCAAGGACGACGGCAACTACAAGACCCGCGCCGAGGTGAAGTTCGA
GGGCGACACCCTGGTGAACCGCATCGAGCTGAAGGGCATCGACTTCAAGGAGGACGGCAACATCCTGGGG
CACAAGCTGGAGTACAACTACAACAGCCACAACGTCTATATCATGGCCGACAAGCAGAAGAACGGCATCA
AGGTGAACTTCAAGATCCGCCACAACATCGAGGACGGCAGCGTGCAGCTCGCCGACCACTACCAGCAGAA
CACCCCCATCGGCGACGGCCCCGTGCTGCTGCCCGACAACCACTACCTGAGCTACCAGTCCGCCCTGAGC
AAAGACCCCAACGAGAAGCGCGATCACATGGTCCTGCTGGAGTTCGTGACCGCCGCCGGGATCACTCTCG
GCATGGACGAGCTGTACAAGAGATCTATCTAGGACCCAGCTTTCTTGTACAAAGTGGTTGATCTAGAGGG
CCCGCGGTTCGAAGGTAAGCCTATCCCTAACCCTCTCCTCGGTCTCGATTCTACGCGTACCGGTTAGTAA
TG
