>Addgene plasmid #84910 | pcDNA3.2 YFP | addgene partial sequence | sequence record 166795 | EGFP-N 5'-CGTCGCCGTCCAGCTCGACCAG-3'
GCTCCTCGCCCTTGCTCACCATTTTGTTATCTCCTTCGAAGCCTGCTTTTTTGTACAAACTTGTTGATAG
CTTAACTAGCCAGCTTGGGTCTCCCTATAGTGAGTCGTATTAATTTCGATAAGCCAGTAAGCAGTGGGTT
CTCTAGTTAGCCAGAGAGCTCTGCTTATATAGACCTCCCACCGTACACGCCTACCGCCCATTTGCGTCAA
TGGGGCGGAGTTGTTACGACATTTTGGAAAGTCCCGTTGATTTTGGTGCCAAAACAAACTCCCATTGACG
TCAATGGGGTGGAGACTTGGAAATCCCCGTGAGTCAAACCGCTATCCACGCCCATTGATGTACTGCCAAA
ACCGCATCACCATGGTAATAGCGATGACTAATACGTAGATGTACTGCCAAGTAGGAAAGTCCCATAAGGT
CATGTACTGGGCATAATGCCAGGCGGGCCATTTACCGTCATTGACGTCAATAGGGGGCGTACTTGGCATA
TGATACACTTGATGTACTGCCAAGTGGGCAGTTTACCGTAAATACTCCACCCATTGACGTCAATGGAAAG
TCCCTATTGGCGTTACTATGGGAACATACGTCATTATTGACGTCAATGGGCGGGGGTCGTTGGGCGGTCA
GCCAGGCGGGCCATTTACCGTAAGTTATGTAACGCGGAACTCCATATATGGGCTATGAACTAATGACCCC
GTAATTGATTACTATTAATAACTAGTCAATAATCAATGTCAACGCGTATATCTGGCCCGTACATCGCGAA
GCAGCGCAAAACGCCTAACCCTAAGCAGATTCTTCATGCAATTGTCGGTCAAGCCTTGCCTTGTTGTAGC
TTAAATTTTGCTCGCGCACTACTCAGCGACCTCCAACACACAAGCAGGGAGCAGATACTGGCTTAACTAT
GCGGCATCAGAGCAGATTGTACTGAGAGTGCACCATAGGGGAT
